Addgene plasmid #220295: GFP-Bcl-2-G101V
Purpose: mammalian expression of Bcl-2-G101V tagged with GFP
Depositing lab: Xinlai Cheng. Depositing organization: Buchmann Institute for Molecular Life Sciences. Publication: Thalidomide derivatives degrade BCL-2 by reprogramming the binding surface of CRBN. Wang J, Heinz M, Han K, Shah VJ, Hasselbeck S, Schwalm MP, Rathore R, Hummer G, Zhou J, Dikic I, Cheng X. Cell Reports Physical Science, Volume 5, Issue 5, 101960 10.1016/j.xcrp.2024.101960.
Backbone
  Vector backbone: pEMD-C1
  Backbone size w/o insert (bp): 4702
  Vector type: Mammalian Expression
  Selectable markers: Neomycin (select with G418)
Growth in bacteria
  Bacterial resistance: Kanamycin, 50 μg/mL
  Growth temperature: 37°C
  Growth strain: DH5alpha
  Copy number: High Copy
Gene/Insert
  Gene/Insert name: Bcl2
  Species: H. sapiens (human)
  Insert size (bp): 720
  Mutation: G101V
  Entrez Gene: BCL2 (a.k.a. Bcl-2, PPP1R50)
  Promoter: CMV
  Tag / fusion protein: Emerald GFP (N terminal on backbone)
  Cloning method: Restriction Enzyme; 5′ cloning site unknown (unknown if destroyed)
Terms and licenses: Academic/Nonprofit Terms; Industry Terms: Not Available to Industry
How to cite: GFP-Bcl-2-G101V was a gift from Xinlai Cheng (Addgene plasmid # 220295 ; http://n2t.net/addgene:220295 ; RRID:Addgene_220295)
