[The description below was written by a language model from this plasmid's Addgene catalogue record and pLannotate feature annotations shown in this document.]
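Description:
GFP-Bcl-2-G101V is a mammalian expression plasmid built on the pEMD-C1 backbone, a C1-style fluorescent-protein fusion vector, and the sequenced construct totals about 5.4 kb. It is propagated in E. coli as a high-copy plasmid through a ColE1/pUC-type origin and selected with kanamycin. A single NeoR/KanR (Tn5 aminoglycoside phosphotransferase) gene serves both hosts. A bacterial bla-type promoter drives it for kanamycin resistance in bacteria, and the adjacent SV40 enhancer/early promoter, paired with an HSV TK polyadenylation signal, drives it for G418 selection in mammalian cells. An f1 origin is also present, which allows single-stranded DNA production. The annotation also reports short fragment hits (RSF ori, ble, bGH poly(A), SV40 large T antigen). These appear to be backbone remnants or partial matches rather than functional elements.

The expression cassette uses the human cytomegalovirus immediate-early enhancer and promoter to drive Emerald GFP. A short linker joins Emerald's C-terminus to the human BCL2 coding sequence (about 720 bp), so the fluorescent tag sits at the N-terminus of Bcl-2. The transcript is terminated by the SV40 poly(A) signal downstream of residual multiple cloning site sequence. The insert carries the G101V substitution in this anti-apoptotic regulator of mitochondrial membrane permeability. The insert was cloned by restriction enzymes, though the record does not state which sites were used.

The stated purpose is mammalian expression of GFP-tagged Bcl-2-G101V, which allows the mutant protein's level and localisation to be followed by fluorescence. The associated publication concerns thalidomide derivatives that degrade BCL-2 by reprogramming CRBN, so the construct was presumably used to test this mutant in that context, although the record does not detail the experiments.
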