Features (pLannotate 1.2.2; 16 found; start..end, strand, type, name):
      3..37      +  rep_origin     RSF ori (fragment): Plasmids containing the RSF 1030 origin of replication can be propagated in E. coli cells that contain additional plasmids with compatible origins.
    105..408     +  enhancer       CMV enhancer: human cytomegalovirus immediate early enhancer
    409..612     +  promoter       CMV promoter: human cytomegalovirus (CMV) immediate early promoter
    648..1364    +  CDS            Emerald: Emerald is a basic (constitutively fluorescent) green fluorescent protein published in 1998, derived from Aequorea victoria. It is reported to be a very rapidly-maturing weak dimer.
   1374..2090    +  CDS            BCL2: BCL2_HUMAN - Experimental evidence at protein level: Swiss-Prot protein existence level 1. Suppresses apoptosis in a variety of cell systems including factor-dependent lymphohematopoietic and neural cells. Regulates cell death by controlling the mitochondrial membrane permeability. Appears to function in a feedback loop system with caspases. Inhibits caspase activity either by preventing the release of cytochrome c from the mitochondria and/or by binding to the apoptosis-activating factor (APAF-1). May attenuate inflammation by impairing NLRP1-inflammasome activation, hence CASP1 activation an
   2094..2130    +  misc_feature   MCS (fragment): multiple cloning site
   2147..2231    +  CDS            large T antigen (fragment): large T antigen from SV40 (simian virus 40)
   2254..2375    +  polyA_signal   SV40 poly(A) signal: SV40 polyadenylation signal
   2409..2837    -  rep_origin     f1 ori (sequence partly withheld): f1 bacteriophage origin of replication; arrow indicates direction of (+) strand synthesis
   2864..2968    +  promoter       AmpR promoter: bla
   2970..3327    +  promoter       SV40 promoter: SV40 enhancer and early promoter
   3362..4156    +  CDS            NeoR/KanR: aminoglycoside phosphotransferase from Tn5; aph(3')-II (or nptII); confers resistance to neomycin, kanamycin, and G418 (Geneticin®)
   4177..4329    +  CDS            ble (fragment): BLE_KLEPN - Experimental evidence at protein level: Swiss-Prot protein existence level 1. Binding protein with a strong affinity to the bleomycin family of antibiotics. Binds to CL990; an antimitotic-antibiotic compound. From Klebsiella pneumoniae.
   4388..4435    +  polyA_signal   HSV TK poly(A) signal: herpes simplex virus thymidine kinase polyadenylation signal (Cole and Stacy, 1985)
   4526..4542    -  polyA_signal   bGH poly(A) signal (fragment): bovine growth hormone polyadenylation signal
   4764..5352    +  rep_origin     ori: high-copy-number ColE1/pMB1/pBR322/pUC origin of replication
>Addgene plasmid #220295 | GFP-Bcl-2-G101V | addgene full sequence | sequence record 436539 | Addgene NGS Result
CGTTATCCCCTGATTCTGTGGATAACCGTATTACCGCCATGCATTAGTTATTAATAGTAATCAATTACGG
GGTCATTAGTTCATAGCCCATATATGGAGTTCCGCGTTACATAACTTACGGTAAATGGCCCGCCTGGCTG
ACCGCCCAACGACCCCCGCCCATTGACGTCAATAATGACGTATGTTCCCATAGTAACGCCAATAGGGACT
TTCCATTGACGTCAATGGGTGGAGTATTTACGGTAAACTGCCCACTTGGCAGTACATCAAGTGTATCATA
TGCCAAGTACGCCCCCTATTGACGTCAATGACGGTAAATGGCCCGCCTGGCATTATGCCCAGTACATGAC
CTTATGGGACTTTCCTACTTGGCAGTACATCTACGTATTAGTCATCGCTATTACCATGGTGATGCGGTTT
TGGCAGTACATCAATGGGCGTGGATAGCGGTTTGACTCACGGGGATTTCCAAGTCTCCACCCCATTGACG
TCAATGGGAGTTTGTTTTGGCACCAAAATCAACGGGACTTTCCAAAATGTCGTAACAACTCCGCCCCATT
GACGCAAATGGGCGGTAGGCGTGTACGGTGGGAGGTCTATATAAGCAGAGCTGGTTTAGTGAACCGTCAG
ATCCGCTAGCCGCCACCATGGTGAGCAAGGGCGAGGAGCTGTTCACCGGGGTGGTGCCCATCCTGGTCGA
GCTGGACGGCGACGTAAACGGCCACAAGTTCAGCGTGTCCGGCGAGGGCGAGGGCGATGCCACCTACGGC
AAGCTGACCCTGAAGTTCATCTGCACCACCGGCAAGCTGCCCGTGCCCTGGCCCACCCTCGTGACCACCT
TGACCTACGGCGTGCAGTGCTTCGCCCGCTACCCCGACCACATGAAGCAGCACGACTTCTTCAAGTCCGC
CATGCCCGAAGGCTACGTCCAGGAGCGCACCATCTTCTTCAAGGACGACGGCAACTACAAGACCCGCGCC
GAGGTGAAGTTCGAGGGCGACACCCTGGTGAACCGCATCGAGCTGAAGGGCATCGACTTCAAGGAGGACG
GCAACATCCTGGGGCACAAGCTGGAGTACAACTACAACAGCCACAAGGTCTATATCACCGCCGACAAGCA
GAAGAACGGCATCAAGGTGAACTTCAAGACCCGCCACAACATCGAGGACGGCAGCGTGCAGCTCGCCGAC
CACTACCAGCAGAACACCCCCATCGGCGACGGCCCCGTGCTGCTGCCCGACAACCACTACCTGAGCACCC
AGTCCGCCCTGAGCAAAGACCCCAACGAGAAGCGCGATCACATGGTCCTGCTGGAGTTCGTGACCGCCGC
CGGGATCACTCTCGGCATGGACGAGCTGTACAAGCTCAGATCTATGGCGCACGCTGGGAGAACGGGGTAC
GATAACCGGGAGATAGTGATGAAGTACATCCATTATAAGCTGTCGCAGAGGGGCTACGAGTGGGATGCGG
GAGATGTGGGCGCCGCGCCCCCGGGGGCCGCCCCCGCACCGGGCATCTTCTCCTCCCAGCCCGGGCACAC
GCCCCATCCAGCCGCATCCCGCGACCCGGTCGCCAGGACCTCGCCGCTGCAGACCCCGGCTGCCCCCGGC
GCCGCCGCGGGGCCTGCGCTCAGCCCGGTGCCACCTGTGGTCCACCTGACCCTCCGCCAGGCCGTGGACG
ACTTCTCCCGCCGCTACCGCCGCGACTTCGCCGAGATGTCCAGCCAGCTGCACCTGACGCCCTTCACCGC
GCGGGGACGCTTTGCCACGGTGGTGGAGGAGCTCTTCAGGGACGGGGTGAACTGGGGGAGGATTGTGGCC
TTCTTTGAGTTCGGTGGGGTCATGTGTGTGGAGAGCGTCAACCGGGAGATGTCGCCCCTGGTGGACAACA
TCGCCCTGTGGATGACTGAGTACCTGAACCGGCACCTGCACACCTGGATCCAGGATAACGGAGGCTGGGA
TGCCTTTGTGGAACTGTACGGCCCCAGCATGCGGCCTCTGTTTGATTTCTCCTGGCTGTCTCTGAAGACT
CTGCTCAGTTTGGCCCTGGTGGGAGCTTGCATCACCCTGGGTGCCTATCTGAGCCACAAGTGAGAATTCT
GCAGTCGACGGTACCGCGGGCCCGGGATCCACCGGATCTAGATAACTGATCATAATCAGCCATACCACAT
TTGTAGAGGTTTTACTTGCTTTAAAAAACCTCCCACACCTCCCCCTGAACCTGAAACATAAAATGAATGC
AATTGTTGTTGTTAACTTGTTTATTGCAGCTTATAATGGTTACAAATAAAGCAATAGCATCACAAATTTC
ACAAATAAAGCATTTTTTTCACTGCATTCTAGTTGTGGTTTGTCCAAACTCATCAATGTATCTTAACGCG
TAAATTGTAAGCGTTAATATTTTGTTAAAATTCGCGTTAAATTTTTGTTAAATCAGCTCATTTTTTAACC
AATAGGCCGAAATCGGCAAAATCCCTTATAAATCAAAAGAATAGACCGAGATAGGGT
[37 nt withheld, positions 2508-2544]
AAAGAACGTGGACTCCAACGTCAAAGG
[49 nt withheld, positions 2572-2620]
T
[91 nt withheld, positions 2622-2712]
G
[124 nt withheld, positions 2714-2837]
CAGGTGGCACTTTTCGGGGAAATGTGCGCGGAACCCCTATTTGTTTATTTTTCTAAATACATTCAAATAT
GTATCCGCTCATGAGACAATAACCCTGATAAATGCTTCAATAATATTGAAAAAGGAAGAGTCCTGAGGCG
GAAAGAACCAGCTGTGGAATGTGTGTCAGTTAGGGTGTGGAAAGTCCCCAGGCTCCCCAGCAGGCAGAAG
TATGCAAAGCATGCATCTCAATTAGTCAGCAACCAGGTGTGGAAAGTCCCCAGGCTCCCCAGCAGGCAGA
AGTATGCAAAGCATGCATCTCAATTAGTCAGCAACCATAGTCCCGCCCCTAACTCCGCCCATCCCGCCCC
TAACTCCGCCCAGTTCCGCCCATTCTCCGCCCCATGGCTGACTAATTTTTTTTATTTATGCAGAGGCCGA
GGCCGCCTCGGCCTCTGAGCTATTCCAGAAGTAGTGAGGAGGCTTTTTTGGAGGCCTAGGCTTTTGCAAA
GATCGATCAAGAGACAGGATGAGGATCGTTTCGCATGATTGAACAAGATGGATTGCACGCAGGTTCTCCG
GCCGCTTGGGTGGAGAGGCTATTCGGCTATGACTGGGCACAACAGACAATCGGCTGCTCTGATGCCGCCG
TGTTCCGGCTGTCAGCGCAGGGGCGCCCGGTTCTTTTTGTCAAGACCGACCTGTCCGGTGCCCTGAATGA
ACTGCAAGACGAGGCAGCGCGGCTATCGTGGCTGGCCACGACGGGCGTTCCTTGCGCAGCTGTGCTCGAC
GTTGTCACTGAAGCGGGAAGGGACTGGCTGCTATTGGGCGAAGTGCCGGGGCAGGATCTCCTGTCATCTC
ACCTTGCTCCTGCCGAGAAAGTATCCATCATGGCTGATGCAATGCGGCGGCTGCATACGCTTGATCCGGC
TACCTGCCCATTCGACCACCAAGCGAAACATCGCATCGAGCGAGCACGTACTCGGATGGAAGCCGGTCTT
GTCGATCAGGATGATCTGGACGAAGAGCATCAGGGGCTCGCGCCAGCCGAACTGTTCGCCAGGCTCAAGG
CGAGCATGCCCGACGGCGAGGATCTCGTCGTGACCCATGGCGATGCCTGCTTGCCGAATATCATGGTGGA
AAATGGCCGCTTTTCTGGATTCATCGACTGTGGCCGGCTGGGTGTGGCGGACCGCTATCAGGACATAGCG
TTGGCTACCCGTGATATTGCTGAAGAGCTTGGCGGCGAATGGGCTGACCGCTTCCTCGTGCTTTACGGTA
TCGCCGCTCCCGATTCGCAGCGCATCGCCTTCTATCGCCTTCTTGACGAGTTCTTCTGAGCGGGACTCTG
GGGTTCGAAATGACCGACCAAGCGACGCCCAACCTGCCATCACGAGATTTCGATTCCACCGCCGCCTTCT
ATGAAAGGTTGGGCTTCGGAATCGTTTTCCGGGACGCCGGCTGGATGATCCTCCAGCGCGGGGATCTCAT
GCTGGAGTTCTTCGCCCACCCTAGGGGGAGGCTAACTGAAACACGGAAGGAGACAATACCGGAAGGAACC
CGCGCTATGACGGCAATAAAAAGACAGAATAAAACGCACGGTGTTGGGTCGTTTGTTCATAAACGCGGGG
TTCGGTCCCAGGGCTGGCACTCTGTCGATACCCCACCGAGACCCCATTGGGGCCAATACGCCCGCGTTTC
TTCCTTTTCCCCACCCCACCCCCCAAGTTCGGGTGAAGGCCCAGGGCTCGCAGCCAACGTCGGGGCGGCA
GGCCCTGCCATAGCCTCAGGTTACTCATATATACTTTAGATTGATTTAAAACTTCATTTTTAATTTAAAA
GGATCTAGGTGAAGATCCTTTTTGATAATCTCATGACCAAAATCCCTTAACGTGAGTTTTCGTTCCACTG
AGCGTCAGACCCCGTAGAAAAGATCAAAGGATCTTCTTGAGATCCTTTTTTTCTGCGCGTAATCTGCTGC
TTGCAAACAAAAAAACCACCGCTACCAGCGGTGGTTTGTTTGCCGGATCAAGAGCTACCAACTCTTTTTC
CGAAGGTAACTGGCTTCAGCAGAGCGCAGATACCAAATACTGTTCTTCTAGTGTAGCCGTAGTTAGGCCA
CCACTTCAAGAACTCTGTAGCACCGCCTACATACCTCGCTCTGCTAATCCTGTTACCAGTGGCTGCTGCC
AGTGGCGATAAGTCGTGTCTTACCGGGTTGGACTCAAGACGATAGTTACCGGATAAGGCGCAGCGGTCGG
GCTGAACGGGGGGTTCGTGCACACAGCCCAGCTTGGAGCGAACGACCTACACCGAACTGAGATACCTACA
GCGTGAGCTATGAGAAAGCGCCACGCTTCCCGAAGGGAGAAAGGCGGACAGGTATCCGGTAAGCGGCAGG
GTCGGAACAGGAGAGCGCACGAGGGAGCTTCCAGGGGGAAACGCCTGGTATCTTTATAGTCCTGTCGGGT
TTCGCCACCTCTGACTTGAGCGTCGATTTTTGTGATGCTCGTCAGGGGGGCGGAGCCTATGGAAAAACGC
CAGCAACGCGGCCTTTTTACGGTTCCTGGCCTTTTGCTGGCCTTTTGCTCACATGTTCTTTCCTG
